Addgene plasmid #38153: N-cadherin in pCCL-c-MNDU3c-PGK-EGFP
Depositing lab: Nora Heisterkamp. Depositing organization: Children's Hospital Los Angeles. Publication: Increased resistance to a farnesyltransferase inhibitor by N-cadherin expression in Bcr/Abl-P190 lymphoblastic leukemia cells. Zhang B, Groffen J, Heisterkamp N. Leukemia. 2007 Jun;21(6):1189-97. Epub 2007 Mar 29. 10.1038/sj.leu.2404667 PubMed 17392819.
Backbone
  Vector backbone: pCCL-c-MNDU3c-(X2)-Pgk-EGFP
  Backbone manufacturer: Don Kohn
  Backbone size w/o insert (bp): 7900
  Total vector size (bp): 12000
  Vector type: Lentiviral
Growth in bacteria
  Bacterial resistance: Ampicillin, 100 μg/mL
  Growth temperature: 37°C
  Growth strain: Stbl3
  Copy number: Unknown
Gene/Insert 1
  Gene/Insert name: N-cadherin
  Species: H. sapiens (human)
  Insert size (bp): 4100
  GenBank ID: NM_001792
  Entrez Gene: CDH2 (a.k.a. ACOGS, ADHD8, ARVD14, CD325, CDHN, CDw325, NCAD)
  Promoter: MNDU3c = LTR promoter for U3 region of myeloproliferative sarcoma retrovirus MND
  Cloning method: Restriction Enzyme; 5′ cloning site EcoRI (destroyed during cloning); 3′ cloning site EcoRI (destroyed during cloning)
  Sequencing primers: 5′ MSCV_rev; 3′ EGFP-N
Gene/Insert 2
  Gene/Insert name: EGFP
  Promoter: PGK
  Cloning method: Unknown
  Sequencing primers: 5′ mPGK-F
Resource information
  A portion of this plasmid was derived from a plasmid made by: purchased clone from Origene human N-cadherin in pCMV6-XL6
Terms and licenses: Academic/Nonprofit Terms; Industry Terms: Not Available to Industry
Depositor comments: Constructed by Bin Zhang. Vector was digested with EcoRI and the site blunted by filling in with T4 DNA polymerase. N-cadherin was isolated as a blunt-end fragment by digesting N-cadherin in pCMV6-XL with BsrBI (in front of the ATG) and with SmaI (in the vector). Has good N-cadherin expression. This vector expresses EGFP from the PGK promoter and non-tagged human N-cadherin.
How to cite: N-cadherin in pCCL-c-MNDU3c-PGK-EGFP was a gift from Nora Heisterkamp (Addgene plasmid # 38153 ; http://n2t.net/addgene:38153 ; RRID:Addgene_38153)
