[The description below was written by a language model from this plasmid's Addgene catalogue record and pLannotate feature annotations shown in this document.]
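Description:
N-cadherin in pCCL-c-MNDU3c-PGK-EGFP is a self-inactivating HIV-1-based lentiviral transfer plasmid of about 12 kb that delivers untagged human N-cadherin (CDH2) together with a separately transcribed EGFP marker. It is propagated in E. coli through a high-copy ColE1/pUC-type origin with ampicillin selection (AmpR), and the backbone also carries an f1 origin, an SV40 origin and remnants of a pBluescript-type lac/T3/T7 region. A recombination-deficient strain is recorded for growth, as is usual for LTR-containing plasmids.

The viral genome is transcribed in packaging cells from a CMV enhancer/promoter fused to a truncated 5' LTR. This is followed by the Ψ packaging signal with a partial gag sequence, the Rev response element for Rev-dependent nuclear export, and the cPPT/CTS. The ΔU3 3' LTR, followed by an SV40 polyadenylation signal, inactivates LTR promoter activity after integration, so payload expression depends on two internal promoters. The first is MNDU3, derived from the U3 region of the MND myeloproliferative sarcoma retrovirus LTR; the feature table annotates it as murine leukemia virus LTR fragments. It drives the CDH2 coding sequence, which lies within an insert of roughly 4.1 kb that extends well beyond the coding region. This fragment was taken from a commercial cDNA clone and ligated blunt-ended into a filled-in EcoRI site, destroying that site. Downstream, the mouse PGK promoter drives EGFP, allowing transduced cells to be identified or sorted by fluorescence.

The depositor reports good N-cadherin expression. The associated publication concerns how N-cadherin expression affects resistance to a farnesyltransferase inhibitor in Bcr/Abl-P190 lymphoblastic leukemia cells.
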