Features (pLannotate 1.2.2; 32 found; start..end, strand, type, name):
      2..94      +  CDS            lacI (fragment): lac repressor; lacI; The lac repressor binds to the lac operator to inhibit transcription in E. coli. This inhibition can be relieved by adding lactose or isopropyl-β-D-thiogalactopyranoside (IPTG).
    107..128     +  protein_bind   CAP binding site: CAP binding activates transcription in the presence of cAMP. E. coli catabolite activator protein
    143..173     +  promoter       lac promoter: promoter for the E. coli lac operon
    177..199     +  protein_bind   lac operator (fragment): The lac repressor binds to the lac operator to inhibit transcription in E. coli. This inhibition can be relieved by adding lactose or isopropyl-β-D-thiogalactopyranoside (IPTG). lac repressor encoded by lacI
    242..260     +  promoter       T3 promoter: promoter for bacteriophage T3 RNA polymerase
    361..740     +  enhancer       CMV enhancer: human cytomegalovirus immediate early enhancer
    741..944     +  promoter       CMV promoter: human cytomegalovirus (CMV) immediate early promoter
    959..1139    +  LTR            5' LTR (truncated): truncated 5' long terminal repeat (LTR) from HIV-1
   1186..1311    +  misc_feature   HIV-1 Ψ: packaging signal of human immunodeficiency virus type 1
   1295..1658    +  CDS            HIV-1 gag (fragment): gag protein from human immunodeficiency virus 1; gag
   1804..2037    +  misc_feature   RRE: The Rev response element (RRE) of HIV-1 allows for Rev-dependent mRNA export from the nucleus to the cytoplasm.
   2414..2514    +  CDS            Rev (fragment): human immunodeficiency virus 1 (HIV-1) Rev protein; rev; enhances nuclear export of unspliced and incompletely spliced viral mRNAs
   2515..2533    -  misc_feature   MCS (fragment): pBluescript multiple cloning site
   2563..2680    +  misc_feature   cPPT/CTS: central polypurine tract and central termination sequence of HIV-1
   2728..2828    +  CDS            env (fragment): murine leukemia virus gPr80 envelope polyprotein precursor; env; proteolytically cleaved into gp70SU and p15TM subunits
   2870..2904    +  LTR            3' LTR (ΔU3) (fragment): self-inactivating 3' long terminal repeat (LTR) from Moloney murine leukemia virus
   2933..3256    +  LTR            LTR (fragment): long terminal repeat from Moloney murine leukemia virus
   3333..3352    -  promoter       chicken β-actin promoter (fragment): contains a 21-bp deletion relative to the standard chicken β-actin promoter
   3386..6103    +  CDS            CDH2: CADH2_HUMAN - Also known as CDHN, NCAD. Experimental evidence at protein level: Swiss-Prot protein existence level 1. Calcium-dependent cell adhesion protein; preferentially mediates homotypic cell-cell adhesion by dimerization with a CDH2 chain from another cell. Cadherins may thus contribute to the sorting of heterogeneous cell types. Acts as a regulator of neural stem cells quiescence by mediating anchorage of neural stem cells to ependymocytes in the adult subependymal zone: upon cleavage by MMP24, CDH2-mediated anchorage is affected, leading to modulate neural stem cell quiescence. Plays
   7005..7022    -  misc_feature   CEN4 (fragment): S. cerevisiae CEN4 centromere
   7332..7831    +  promoter       PGK promoter: mouse phosphoglycerate kinase 1 promoter
   7858..8577    +  CDS            EGFP: the original enhanced GFP (Yang et al., 1996) mammalian codon-optimized
   8629..8697    +  CDS            nef (fragment): NEF_HV1Z2 - Experimental evidence at protein level: Swiss-Prot protein existence level 1. Extracellular Nef protein targets CD4(+) T-lymphocytes for apoptosis by interacting with CXCR4 surface receptors. From Human immunodeficiency virus type 1 group M subtype D (isolate Z2/CDC-Z34) (HIV-1).
   8699..8932    +  LTR            3' LTR (ΔU3): self-inactivating 3' long terminal repeat (LTR) from HIV-1
   9004..9125    +  polyA_signal   SV40 poly(A) signal: SV40 polyadenylation signal
   9165..9300    +  rep_origin     SV40 ori: SV40 origin of replication
   9321..9339    -  promoter       T7 promoter: promoter for bacteriophage T7 RNA polymerase
   9347..9502    +  CDS            lacZα (fragment): LacZα fragment of β-galactosidase; lacZ fragment
   9507..9935    +  rep_origin     f1 ori (sequence partly withheld): f1 bacteriophage origin of replication; arrow indicates direction of (+) strand synthesis
   9988..10092   +  promoter       AmpR promoter: bla
  10093..10953   +  CDS            AmpR: β-lactamase; bla; confers resistance to ampicillin, carbenicillin, and related antibiotics
  11124..11712   +  rep_origin     ori: high-copy-number ColE1/pMB1/pBR322/pUC origin of replication
>Addgene plasmid #38153 | N-cadherin in pCCL-c-MNDU3c-PGK-EGFP | addgene full sequence | sequence record 140122 | Addgene NGS Result
AGCGCCCAATACGCAAACCGCCTCTCCCCGCGCGTTGGCCGATTCATTAATGCAGCTGGCACGACAGGTT
TCCCGACTGGAAAGCGGGCAGTGAGCGCAACGCAATTAATGTGAGTTAGCTCACTCATTAGGCACCCCAG
GCTTTACACTTTATGCTTCCGGCTCGTATGTTGTGTGGAATTGTGAGCGGATAACAATTTCACACAGGAA
ACAGCTATGACCATGATTACGCCAAGCGCGCAATTAACCCTCACTAAAGGGAACAAAAGCTGGAGCTGCA
AGCTTGGCCATTGCATACGTTGTATCCATATCATAATATGTACATTTATATTGGCTCATGTCCAACATTA
CCGCCATGTTGACATTGATTATTGACTAGTTATTAATAGTAATCAATTACGGGGTCATTAGTTCATAGCC
CATATATGGAGTTCCGCGTTACATAACTTACGGTAAATGGCCCGCCTGGCTGACCGCCCAACGACCCCCG
CCCATTGACGTCAATAATGACGTATGTTCCCATAGTAACGCCAATAGGGACTTTCCATTGACGTCAATGG
GTGGAGTATTTACGGTAAACTGCCCACTTGGCAGTACATCAAGTGTATCATATGCCAAGTACGCCCCCTA
TTGACGTCAATGACGGTAAATGGCCCGCCTGGCATTATGCCCAGTACATGACCTTATGGGACTTTCCTAC
TTGGCAGTACATCTACGTATTAGTCATCGCTATTACCATGGTGATGCGGTTTTGGCAGTACATCAATGGG
CGTGGATAGCGGTTTGACTCACGGGGATTTCCAAGTCTCCACCCCATTGACGTCAATGGGAGTTTGTTTT
GGCACCAAAATCAACGGGACTTTCCAAAATGTCGTAACAACTCCGCCCCATTGACGCAAATGGGCGGTAG
GCGTGTACGGTGGGAGGTCTATATAAGCAGAGCTCGTTTAGTGAACCGGGGTCTCTCTGGTTAGACCAGA
TCTGAGCCTGGGAGCTCTCTGGCTAACTAGGGAACCCACTGCTTAAGCCTCAATAAAGCTTGCCTTGAGT
GCTTCAAGTAGTGTGTGCCCGTCTGTTGTGTGACTCTGGTAACTAGAGATCCCTCAGACCCTTTTAGTCA
GTGTGGAAAATCTCTAGCAGTGGCGCCCGAACAGGGACTTGAAAGCGAAAGGGAAACCAGAGGAGCTCTC
TCGACGCAGGACTCGGCTTGCTGAAGCGCGCACGGCAAGAGGCGAGGGGCGGCGACTGGTGAGTACGCCA
AAAATTTTGACTAGCGGAGGCTAGAAGGAGAGAGATGGGTGCGAGAGCGTCAGTATTAAGCGGGGGAGAA
TTAGATCGCGATGGGAAAAAATTCGGTTAAGGCCAGGGGGAAAGAAAAAATATAAATTAAAACATATAGT
ATGGGCAAGCAGGGAGCTAGAACGATTCGCAGTTAATCCTGGCCTGTTAGAAACATCAGAAGGCTGTAGA
CAAATACTGGGACAGCTACAACCATCCCTTCAGACAGGATCAGAAGAACTTAGATCATTATATAATACAG
TAGCAACCCTCTATTGTGTGCATCAAAGGATAGAGATAAAAGACACCAAGGAAGCTTTAGACAAGATAGA
GGAAGAGCAAAACAAAAGTAAGACCACCGCACAGCAAGCGGCCGCTGATCTTCAGACCTGGAGGAGGAGA
TATGAGGGACAATTGGAGAAGTGAATTATATAAATATAAAGTAGTAAAAATTGAACCATTAGGAGTAGCA
CCCACCAAGGCAAAGAGAAGAGTGGTGCAGAGAGAAAAAAGAGCAGTGGGAATAGGAGCTTTGTTCCTTG
GGTTCTTGGGAGCAGCAGGAAGCACTATGGGCGCAGCGTCAATGACGCTGACGGTACAGGCCAGACAATT
ATTGTCTGGTATAGTGCAGCAGCAGAACAATTTGCTGAGGGCTATTGAGGCGCAACAGCATCTGTTGCAA
CTCACAGTCTGGGGCATCAAGCAGCTCCAGGCAAGAATCCTGGCTGTGGAAAGATACCTAAAGGATCAAC
AGCTCCTGGGGATTTGGGGTTGCTCTGGAAAACTCATTTGCACCACTGCTGTGCCTTGGAATGCTAGTTG
GAGTAATAAATCTCTGGAACAGATTTGGAATCACACGACCTGGATGGAGTGGGACAGAGAAATTAACAAT
TACACAAGCTTAATACACTCCTTAATTGAAGAATCGCAAAACCAGCAAGAAAAGAATGAACAAGAATTAT
TGGAATTAGATAAATGGGCAAGTTTGTGGAATTGGTTTAACATAACAAATTGGCTGTGGTATATAAAATT
ATTCATAATGATAGTAGGAGGCTTGGTAGGTTTAAGAATAGTTTTTGCTGTACTTTCTATAGTGAATAGA
GTTAGGCAGGGATATTCACCATTATCGTTTCAGACCCACCTCCCAACCCCGAGGGGACCCGACAGGCCCG
AAGGAATAGAAGAAGAAGGTGGAGAGAGAGACAGAGACAGATCCATTCGATTAGTGAACGGATCTCGACG
GTATCGATAAGCTAATTCACAAATGGCAGTATTCATCCACAATTTTAAAAGAAAAGGGGGGATTGGGGGG
TACAGTGCAGGGGAAAGAATAGTAGACATAATAGCAACAGACATACAAACTAAAGAATTACAAAAACAAA
TTACAAAAATTCAAAATTTTCGGGTTTATTACAGGGACAGCAGAGATCCAGTTTGGGAATTAGCTTGATC
GATTAGTCCAATTTGTTAAAGACAGGATATCAGTGGTCCAGGCTCTAGTTTTGACTCAACAATATCACCA
GCTGAAGCCTATAGAGTACGAGCCATAGATAGAATAAAAGATTTTATTTAGTCTCCAGAAAAAGGGGGGA
ATGAAAGACCCCACCTGTAGGTTTGGCAAGCTAGGATCAAGGTTAGGAACAGAGAGACAGCAGAATATGG
GCCAAACAGGATATCTGTGGTAAGCAGTTCCTGCCCCGGCTCAGGGCCAAGAACAGTTGGAACAGCAGAA
TATGGGCCAAACAGGATATCTGTGGTAAGCAGTTCCTGCCCCGGCTCAGGGCCAAGAACAGATGGTCCCC
AGATGCGGTCCCGCCCTCAGCAGTTTCTAGAGAACCATCAGATGTTTCCAGGGTGCCCCAAGGACCTGAA
ATGACCCTGTGCCTTATTTGAACTAACCAATCAGTTCGCTTCTCGCTTCTGTTCGCGCGCTTCTGCTCCC
CGAGCTCAATAAAAGAGCCCACAACCCCTCACTCGGCGCGATCTAGATCTCGAATCGAATTGGCCGCGAA
TTCGGCACGAGGGCTGCCGCTGCCTCCTCCTCCTCCGCCGCCGCCGCCGCCGCCGCCGCCTCCTCCGGCT
CTTCGCTCGGCCCCTCTCCGCCTCCATGTGCCGGATAGCGGGAGCGCTGCGGACCCTGCTGCCGCTGCTG
GCGGCCCTGCTTCAGGCGTCTGTAGAGGCTTCTGGTGAAATCGCATTATGCAAGACTGGATTTCCTGAAG
ATGTTTACAGTGCAGTCTTATCGAAGGATGTGCATGAAGGACAGCCTCTTCTCAATGTGAAGTTTAGCAA
CTGCAATGGAAAAAGAAAAGTACAATATGAGAGCAGTGAGCCTGCAGATTTTAAGGTGGATGAAGATGGC
ATGGTGTATGCCGTGAGAAGCTTTCCACTCTCTTCTGAGCATGCCAAGTTCCTGATATATGCCCAAGACA
AAGAGACCCAGGAAAAGTGGCAAGTGGCAGTAAAATTGAGCCTGAAGCCAACCTTAACTGAGGAGTCAGT
GAAGGAGTCAGCAGAAGTTGAAGAAATAGTGTTCCCAAGACAATTCAGTAAGCACAGTGGCCACCTACAA
AGGCAGAAGAGAGACTGGGTCATCCCTCCAATCAACTTGCCAGAAAACTCCAGGGGACCTTTTCCTCAAG
AGCTTGTCAGGATCAGGTCTGATAGAGATAAAAACCTTTCACTGCGGTACAGTGTAACTGGGCCAGGAGC
TGACCAGCCTCCAACTGGTATCTTCATTATCAACCCCATCTCGGGTCAGCTGTCGGTGACAAAGCCCCTG
GATCGCGAGCAGATAGCCCGGTTTCATTTGAGGGCACATGCAGTAGATATTAATGGAAATCAAGTGGAGA
ACCCCATTGACATTGTCATCAATGTTATTGACATGAATGACAACAGACCTGAGTTCTTACACCAGGTTTG
GAATGGGACAGTTCCTGAGGGATCAAAGCCTGGAACATATGTGATGACCGTAACAGCAATTGATGCTGAC
GATCCCAATGCCCTCAATGGGATGTTGAGGTACAGAATCGTGTCTCAGGCTCCAAGCACCCCTTCACCCA
ACATGTTTACAATCAACAATGAGACTGGTGACATCATCACAGTGGCAGCTGGACTTGATCGAGAAAAAGT
GCAACAGTATACGTTAATAATTCAAGCTACAGACATGGAAGGCAATCCCACATATGGCCTTTCAAACACA
GCCACGGCCGTCATCACAGTGACAGATGTCAATGACAATCCTCCAGAGTTTACTGCCATGACGTTTTATG
GTGAAGTTCCTGAGAACAGGGTAGACATCATAGTAGCTAATCTAACTGTGACCGATAAGGATCAACCCCA
TACACCAGCCTGGAACGCAGTGTACAGAATCAGTGGCGGAGATCCTACTGGACGGTTCGCCATCCAGACC
GACCCAAACAGCAACGACGGGTTAGTCACCGTGGTCAAACCAATCGACTTTGAAACAAATAGGATGTTTG
TCCTTACTGTTGCTGCAGAAAATCAAGTGCCATTAGCCAAGGGAATTCAGCACCCGCCTCAGTCAACTGC
AACCGTGTCTGTTACAGTTATTGACGTAAATGAAAACCCTTATTTTGCCCCCAATCCTAAGATCATTCGC
CAAGAAGAAGGGCTTCATGCCGGTACCATGTTGACAACATTCACTGCTCAGGACCCAGATCGATATATGC
AGCAAAATATTAGATACACTAAATTATCTGATCCTGCCAATTGGCTAAAAATAGATCCTGTGAATGGACA
AATAACTACAATTGCTGTTTTGGACCGAGAATCACCAAATGTGAAAAACAATATATATAATGCTACTTTC
CTTGCTTCTGACAATGGAATTCCTCCTATGAGTGGAACAGGAACGCTGCAGATCTATTTACTTGATATTA
ATGACAATGCCCCTCAAGTGTTACCTCAAGAGGCAGAGACTTGCGAAACTCCAGACCCCAATTCAATTAA
TATTACAGCACTTGATTATGACATTGATCCAAATGCTGGACCATTTGCTTTTGATCTTCCTTTATCTCCA
GTGACTATTAAGAGAAATTGGACCATCACTCGGCTTAATGGTGATTTTGCTCAGCTTAATTTAAAGATAA
AATTTCTTGAAGCTGGTATCTATGAAGTTCCCATCATAATCACAGATTCGGGTAATCCTCCCAAATCAAA
TATTTCCATCCTGCGCGTGAAGGTTTGCCAGTGTGACTCCAACGGGGACTGCACAGATGTGGACAGGATT
GTGGGTGCGGGGCTTGGCACCGGTGCCATCATTGCCATCCTGCTCTGCATCATCATCCTGCTTATCCTTG
TGCTGATGTTTGTGGTATGGATGAAACGCCGGGATAAAGAACGCCAGGCCAAACAACTTTTAATTGATCC
AGAAGATGATGTAAGAGATAATATTTTAAAATATGATGAAGAAGGTGGAGGAGAAGAAGACCAGGACTAT
GACTTGAGCCAGCTGCAGCAGCCTGACACTGTGGAGCCTGATGCCATCAAGCCTGTGGGAATCCGACGAA
TGGATGAAAGACCCATCCACGCCGAGCCCCAGTATCCGGTCCGATCTGCAGCCCCACACCCTGGAGACAT
TGGGGACTTCATTAATGAGGGCCTTAAAGCGGCTGACAATGACCCCACAGCTCCACCATATGACTCCCTG
TTAGTGTTTGACTATGAAGGCAGTGGCTCCACTGCTGGGTCCTTGAGCTCCCTTAATTCCTCAAGTAGTG
GTGGTGAGCAGGACTATGATTACCTGAACGACTGGGGGCCACGGTTCAAGAAACTTGCTGACATGTATGG
TGGAGGTGATGACTGAACTTCAGGGTGAACTTGGTTTTTGGACAAGTACAAACAATTTCAACTGATATTC
CCAAAAAGCATTCAGAAGCTAGGCTTTAACTTTGTAGTCTACTAGCACAGTGCTTGCTGGAGGCTTTGGC
ATAGGCTGCAAACCAATTTGGGCTCAGAGGGAATATCAGTGATCCATACTGTTTGGAAAAACACTGAGCT
CAGTTACACTTGAATTTTACAGTACAGAAGCACTGGGATTTTATGTGCCTTTTTGTACCTTTTTCAGATT
GGAATTAGTTTTCTGTTTAAGGCTTTAATGGTACTGATTTCTGAAACGATAAGTAAAAGACAAAATATTT
TGTGGTGGGAGCAGTAAGTTAAACCATGATATGCTTCAACACGCTTTTGTTACATTGCATTTGCTTTTAT
TAAAATACAAAATTAAACAAACAAAAAAACTCATGGAGCGATTTTATTATCTTGGGGGATGAGACCATGA
GATTGGAAAATGTACATTACTTCTAGTTTTAGACTTTAGTTTGTTTTTTTTTTTTCACTAAAATCTTAAA
ACTTACTCAGCTGGTTGCAAATAAAGGGAGTTTTCATATCACCAATTTGTAGCAAAATTGAATTTTTTCA
TAAACTAGAATGTTAGACACATTTTGGTCTTAATCCATGTACACTTTTTTATTTCTGTATTTTTCCACTT
CACTGTAAAAATAGTATGTGTACATAATGTTTTATTGGCATAGTCTATGGAGAAGTGCAGAAACTTCAGA
ACATGTGTATGTATTATTTGGACTATGGATTCAGGTTTTTTGCATGTTTATATCTTTCGTTATGGATAAA
GTATTTACAAAACAGTGACATTTGATTCAATTGTTGAGCTGTAGTTAGAATACTCAATTTTTAATTTTTT
TAATTTTTTTATTTTTTATTTTCTTTTTGGTTTGGGGAGGGAGAAAAGTTCTTAGCACAAATGTTTTACA
TAATTTGTACCAAAAAAAAAAAAAAGGAAAGGAAAGAAAGGGGTGGCCTGACACTGGTGGCACTACTAAG
TGTGTGTTTTTTTAAAAAAAAAATGGAAAAAAAAAGCTTTTAAACTGGAGAGACTTCTGACAACAGCTTT
GCCTCTGTATTGTGTACCAGAATATAAATGATACACCTCTGACCCCAGCGTTCTGAATAAAATGCTAATT
TTGGAAAAAAAAAAAAAAAAAACTCGACTCTAGATTGCGGCCAATTCTACCGGGTAGGGGAGGCGCTTTT
CCCAAGGCAGTCTGGAGCATGCGCTTTAGCAGCCCCGCTGGGCACTTGGCGCTACACAAGTGGCCTCTGG
CCTCGCACACATTCCACATCCACCGGTAGGCGCCAACCGGCTCCGTTCTTTGGTGGCCCCTTCGCGCCAC
CTTCTACTCCTCCCCTAGTCAGGAAGTTCCCCCCCGCCCCGCAGCTCGCGTCGTGCAGGACGTGACAAAT
GGAAGTAGCACGTCTCACTAGTCTCGTGCAGATGGACAGCACCGCTGAGCAATGGAAGCGGGTAGGCCTT
TGGGGCAGCGGCCAATAGCAGCTTTGCTCCTTCGCTTTCTGGGCTCAGAGGCTGGGAAGGGGTGGGTCCG
GGGGCGGGCTCAGGGGCGGGCTCAGGGGCGGGGCGGGCGCCCGAAGGTCCTCCGGAGGCCCGGCATTCTG
CACGCTTCAAAAGCGCACGTCTGCCGCGCTGTTCTCCTCTTCCTCATCTCCGGGCCTTTCGACCATCTAG
ATCCACCGGTCGCCACCATGGTGAGCAAGGGCGAGGAGCTGTTCACCGGGGTGGTGCCCATCCTGGTCGA
GCTGGACGGCGACGTAAACGGCCACAAGTTCAGCGTGTCCGGCGAGGGCGAGGGCGATGCCACCTACGGC
AAGCTGACCCTGAAGTTCATCTGCACCACCGGCAAGCTGCCCGTGCCCTGGCCCACCCTCGTGACCACCC
TGACCTACGGCGTGCAGTGCTTCAGCCGCTACCCCGACCACATGAAGCAGCACGACTTCTTCAAGTCCGC
CATGCCCGAAGGCTACGTCCAGGAGCGCACCATCTTCTTCAAGGACGACGGCAACTACAAGACCCGCGCC
GAGGTGAAGTTCGAGGGCGACACCCTGGTGAACCGCATCGAGCTGAAGGGCATCGACTTCAAGGAGGACG
GCAACATCCTGGGGCACAAGCTGGAGTACAACTACAACAGCCACAACGTCTATATCATGGCCGACAAGCA
GAAGAACGGCATCAAGGTGAACTTCAAGATCCGCCACAACATCGAGGACGGCAGCGTGCAGCTCGCCGAC
CACTACCAGCAGAACACCCCCATCGGCGACGGCCCCGTGCTGCTGCCCGACAACCACTACCTGAGCACCC
AGTCCGCCCTGAGCAAAGACCCCAACGAGAAGCGCGATCACATGGTCCTGCTGGAGTTCGTGACCGCCGC
CGGGATCACTCTCGGCATGGACGAGCTGTACAAGTAAAGCGGCCAACTCGAGGGATCCCCCGGGGTCGAC
TGATCAAATTCGAGCTCGGTACCTTTAAGACCAATGACTTACAAGGCAGCTGTAGATCTTAGCCACTTTT
TAAAAGAAAAGGGGGGACTGGAAGGGCTAATTCACTCCCAACGAAGACAAGATCTGCTTTTTGCTTGTAC
TGGGTCTCTCTGGTTAGACCAGATCTGAGCCTGGGAGCTCTCTGGCTAACTAGGGAACCCACTGCTTAAG
CCTCAATAAAGCTTGCCTTGAGTGCTTCAAGTAGTGTGTGCCCGTCTGTTGTGTGACTCTGGTAACTAGA
GATCCCTCAGACCCTTTTAGTCAGTGTGGAAAATCTCTAGCAGTAGTAGTTCATGTCATCTTATTATTCA
GTATTTATAACTTGCAAAGAAATGAATATCAGAGAGTGAGAGGAACTTGTTTATTGCAGCTTATAATGGT
TACAAATAAAGCAATAGCATCACAAATTTCACAAATAAAGCATTTTTTTCACTGCATTCTAGTTGTGGTT
TGTCCAAACTCATCAATGTATCTTATCATGTCTGGCTCTAGCTATCCCGCCCCTAACTCCGCCCATCCCG
CCCCTAACTCCGCCCAGTTCCGCCCATTCTCCGCCCCATGGCTGACTAATTTTTTTTATTTATGCAGAGG
CCGAGGCCGCCTCGGCCTCTGAGCTATTCCAGAAGTAGTGAGGAGGCTTTTTTGGAGGCCTAGGGACGTA
CCCAATTCGCCCTATAGTGAGTCGTATTACGCGCGCTCACTGGCCGTCGTTTTACAACGTCGTGACTGGG
AAAACCCTGGCGTTACCCAACTTAATCGCCTTGCAGCACATCCCCCTTTCGCCAGCTGGCGTAATAGCGA
AGAGGCCCGCACCGATCGCCCTTCCCAACAGTTGCGCAGCCTGAATGGCGAATGGG
[124 nt withheld, positions 9507-9630]
C
[91 nt withheld, positions 9632-9722]
A
[49 nt withheld, positions 9724-9772]
CCTTTGACGTTGGAGTCCACGTTCTTT
[37 nt withheld, positions 9800-9836]
ACCCTATCTCGGTCTATTCTTTTGATTTATAAGGGATTTTGCCGATTTCGGCCTATTGGTTAAAAAATGA
GCTGATTTAACAAAAATTTAACGCGAATTTTAACAAAATATTAACGCTTACAATTTAGGTGGCACTTTTC
GGGGAAATGTGCGCGGAACCCCTATTTGTTTATTTTTCTAAATACATTCAAATATGTATCCGCTCATGAG
ACAATAACCCTGATAAATGCTTCAATAATATTGAAAAAGGAAGAGTATGAGTATTCAACATTTCCGTGTC
GCCCTTATTCCCTTTTTTGCGGCATTTTGCCTTCCTGTTTTTGCTCACCCAGAAACGCTGGTGAAAGTAA
AAGATGCTGAAGATCAGTTGGGTGCACGAGTGGGTTACATCGAACTGGATCTCAACAGCGGTAAGATCCT
TGAGAGTTTTCGCCCCGAAGAACGTTTTCCAATGATGAGCACTTTTAAAGTTCTGCTATGTGGCGCGGTA
TTATCCCGTATTGACGCCGGGCAAGAGCAACTCGGTCGCCGCATACACTATTCTCAGAATGACTTGGTTG
AGTACTCACCAGTCACAGAAAAGCATCTTACGGATGGCATGACAGTAAGAGAATTATGCAGTGCTGCCAT
AACCATGAGTGATAACACTGCGGCCAACTTACTTCTGACAACGATCGGAGGACCGAAGGAGCTAACCGCT
TTTTTGCACAACATGGGGGATCATGTAACTCGCCTTGATCGTTGGGAACCGGAGCTGAATGAAGCCATAC
CAAACGACGAGCGTGACACCACGATGCCTGTAGCAATGGCAACAACGTTGCGCAAACTATTAACTGGCGA
ACTACTTACTCTAGCTTCCCGGCAACAATTAATAGACTGGATGGAGGCGGATAAAGTTGCAGGACCACTT
CTGCGCTCGGCCCTTCCGGCTGGCTGGTTTATTGCTGATAAATCTGGAGCCGGTGAGCGTGGGTCTCGCG
GTATCATTGCAGCACTGGGGCCAGATGGTAAGCCCTCCCGTATCGTAGTTATCTACACGACGGGGAGTCA
GGCAACTATGGATGAACGAAATAGACAGATCGCTGAGATAGGTGCCTCACTGATTAAGCATTGGTAACTG
TCAGACCAAGTTTACTCATATATACTTTAGATTGATTTAAAACTTCATTTTTAATTTAAAAGGATCTAGG
TGAAGATCCTTTTTGATAATCTCATGACCAAAATCCCTTAACGTGAGTTTTCGTTCCACTGAGCGTCAGA
CCCCGTAGAAAAGATCAAAGGATCTTCTTGAGATCCTTTTTTTCTGCGCGTAATCTGCTGCTTGCAAACA
AAAAAACCACCGCTACCAGCGGTGGTTTGTTTGCCGGATCAAGAGCTACCAACTCTTTTTCCGAAGGTAA
CTGGCTTCAGCAGAGCGCAGATACCAAATACTGTTCTTCTAGTGTAGCCGTAGTTAGGCCACCACTTCAA
GAACTCTGTAGCACCGCCTACATACCTCGCTCTGCTAATCCTGTTACCAGTGGCTGCTGCCAGTGGCGAT
AAGTCGTGTCTTACCGGGTTGGACTCAAGACGATAGTTACCGGATAAGGCGCAGCGGTCGGGCTGAACGG
GGGGTTCGTGCACACAGCCCAGCTTGGAGCGAACGACCTACACCGAACTGAGATACCTACAGCGTGAGCT
ATGAGAAAGCGCCACGCTTCCCGAAGGGAGAAAGGCGGACAGGTATCCGGTAAGCGGCAGGGTCGGAACA
GGAGAGCGCACGAGGGAGCTTCCAGGGGGAAACGCCTGGTATCTTTATAGTCCTGTCGGGTTTCGCCACC
TCTGACTTGAGCGTCGATTTTTGTGATGCTCGTCAGGGGGGCGGAGCCTATGGAAAAACGCCAGCAACGC
GGCCTTTTTACGGTTCCTGGCCTTTTGCTGGCCTTTTGCTCACATGTTCTTTCCTGCGTTATCCCCTGAT
TCTGTGGATAACCGTATTACCGCCTTTGAGTGAGCTGATACCGCTCGCCGCAGCCGAACGACCGAGCGCA
GCGAGTCAGTGAGCGAGGAAGCGGAAG
