>Addgene plasmid #38153 | N-cadherin in pCCL-c-MNDU3c-PGK-EGFP | addgene partial sequence | sequence record 50783 | EGFP-N 5'-CGTCGCCGTCCAGCTCGACCAG-3'
GATGAGGAAGAGGAGAACAGCGCGGCAGACGTGCGCTTTTGAAGCGTGCAGAATGCCGGGCCTCCGGAGG
ACCTTCGGGCGCCCGCCCCGCCCCTGAGCCCGCCCCTGAGCCCGCCCCCGGACCCACCCCTTCCCAGCCT
CTGAGCCCAGAAAGCGAAGGAGCAAAGCTGCTATTGGCCGCTGCCCCAAAGGCCTACCCGCTTCCATTGC
TCAGCGGTGCTGTCCATCTGCACGAGACTAGTGAGACGTGCTACTTCCATTTGTCACGTCCTGCACGACG
CGAGCTGCGGGGCGGGGGGGAACTTCCTGACTAGGGGAGGAGTAGAAGGTGGCGCGAAGGGGCCACCAAA
GAACGGAGCCGGTTGGCGCCTACCGGTGGATGTGGAATGTGTGCGAGGCCAGAGGCCACTTGTGTAGCGC
CAAGTGCCCAGCGGGGCTGCTAAAGCGCATGCTCCAGACTGCCTTGGGAAAAGCGCCTCCCCTACCCGGT
AGAATTGGCCGCAATCTAGAGTCGAGTTTTTTTTTTTTTTTTTTCCAAAATTAGCATTTTATTCAGAACG
CTGGGGTCAGAGGTGTATCATTTATATTCTGGTACACAATACAGAGGCAAAGCTGTTGTCAGAAGTCTCT
CCAGTTTAAAAGC
